>Addgene plasmid #149196 | pGBW-m4046646 | addgene full sequence | sequence record 307335 | Addgene NGS Result
GGTATGATTTAAATGGTCAGTTAGAGCGGCCGCTTGCTATATTGAAGTACGGATTAGAAGCCGCCGAGCG
GGCGACAGCCCTCCGACGGAAGACTCTCCTCCGTGCGTCCTCGTCTTCACCGGTCGCGTTCCTGAAACGC
AGATGTGCCTCGCGCCGCACTGCTCCGAACAATAAAGATTCTACAATACTAGCTTTTATGGTTATGAAGA
GGAAAAATTGGCAGTAACCTGGCCCCACAAACCTTCAAATTAACGAATCAAATTAACAACCATAGGATGA
TAATGCGATTAGTTTTTTAGCCTTATTTCTGGGGTAATTAATCAGCGAAGCGATGATTTTTGATCTATTA
ACAGATATATAAATGGAAAAGCTGCATAACCACTTTAACTAATACTTTCAACATTTTCAGTTTGTATTAC
TTCTTATTCAAATGTCATAAAAGTATCAACAAAAAATTGTTAATATACCTCTATACTTTAACGTCAAGGA
GAAAAAACTATAATGTTAGAAAATGTGGCTTTTAATGTTGTAAATAAGGGACACTTTGATGGACAACAGG
GTGAAGTACCAGTTTCTATCATTAATAACACTGTTTACACAAAAGTTGATGGTGTTGATGTAGAATTGTT
TGAAAATAAAACAACATTACCTGTTAATGTAGCATTTGAGCTTTGGGCTAAGCGCAACATTAAACCAGTA
CCAGAGGTGAAAATACTCAATAATTTGGGTGTGGACATTGCTGCTAATACTGTGATCTGGGACTACAAAA
GAGATGCTCCAGCACATATATCTACTATTGGTGTTTGTTCTATGACTGACATAGCCAAGAAACCAACTGA
AACGATTTGTGCACCACTCACTGTCTTTTTTGATGGTAGAGTTGATGGTCAAGTAGACTTATTTAGAAAT
GCCCGTAATGGTGTTCTTATTACAGAAGGTAGTGTTAAAGGTTTACAACCATCTGTAGGTCCCAAACAAG
CTAGTCTTAATGGAGTCACATTAATTGGAGAAGCCGTAAAAACACAGTTCAATTATTATAAGAAAGTTGA
TGGTGTTGTCCAACAATTACCTGAAACTTACTTTACTCAGAGTAGAAATTTACAAGAATTTAAACCCAGG
AGTCAAATGGAAATTGATTTCTTAGAATTAGCTATGGATGAATTCATTGAACGGTATAAATTAGAAGGCT
ATGCCTTCGAACATATCGTTTATGGAGATTTTAGTCATAGTCAGTTAGGTGGTTTACATCTACTGATTGG
ACTAGCTAAACGTTTTAAGGAATCACCTTTTGAATTAGAAGATTTTATTCCTATGGACAGTACAGTTAAA
AACTATTTCATAACAGATGCGCAAACAGGTTCATCTAAGTGTGTGTGTTCTGTTATTGATTTATTACTTG
ATGATTTTGTTGAAATAATAAAATCCCAAGATTTATCTGTAGTTTCTAAGGTTGTCAAAGTGACTATTGA
CTATACAGAAATTTCATTTATGCTTTGGTGTAAAGATGGCCATGTAGAAACATTTTACCCAAAATTATAA
ACAGGCCCCTTTTCCTTTGTCGATATCATGTAATTAGTTATGTCACGCTTACATTCACGCCCTCCTCCCA
CATCCGCTCTAACCGAAAAGGAAGGAGTTAGACAACCTGAAGTCTAGGTCCCTATTTATTTTTTTTAATA
GTTATGTTAGTATTAAGAACGTTATTTATATTTCAAATTTTTCTTTTTTTTCTGTACAAAGCGGCCGCCG
AACCACTAGTGCACTGCAGTACACGGTTTCCTTGAAATTTTTTTGATTCGGTAATCTCCGAACAGAAGGA
AGAACGAAGGAAGGAGCACAGACTTAGATTGGTATATATACGCATATGTAGTGTTGAAGAAACATGAAAT
TGCCCAGTATTCTTAACCCAACTGCACAGAACAAAAACGTGCAGGAAACGAAGATAAATCATGTCGAAAG
CTACATATAAGGAACGTGCTGCTACTCATCCTAGTCCTGTTGCTGCCAAGCTATTTAATATCATGCACGA
AAAGCAAACAAACTTGTGTGCTTCATTGGATGTTCGTACCACCAAGGAATTACTGGAGTTAGTTGAAGCA
TTAGGTCCCAAAATTTGTTTACTAAAAACACATGTGGATATCTTGACTGATTTTTCCATGGAGGGCACAG
TTAAGCCGCTAAAGGCATTATCCGCCAAGTACAATTTTTTACTCTTCGAGGACAGAAAATTTGCTGACAT
TGGTAATACAGTCAAATTGCAGTACTCTGCGGGTGTATACAGAATAGCAGAATGGGCAGACATTACGAAT
GCACACGGTGTGGTGGGCCCAGGTATTGTTAGCGGTTTGAAGCAGGCGGCAGAAGAAGTAACAAAGGAAC
CTAGAGGCCTTTTGATGTTAGCAGAATTGTCATGCAAGGGCTCCCTATCTACTGGAGAATATACTAAGGG
TACTGTTGACATTGCGAAGAGCGACAAAGATTTTGTTATCGGCTTTATTGCTCAAAGAGACATGGGTGGA
AGAGATGAAGGTTACGATTGGTTGATTATGACACCCGGTGTGGGTTTAGATGACAAGGGAGATGCATTGG
GTCAACAGTATAGAACCGTGGATGATGTGGTTTCTACAGGATCTGACATTATTATTGTTGGAAGAGGACT
ATTTGCAAAGGGAAGGGATGCTAAGGTAGAGGGTGAACGTTACAGAAAAGCAGGCTGGGAAGCATATTTG
AGAAGATGCGGCCAGCAAAACTAAAAAACTGTATTATAAGTAAATGCATGTATACTAAACTCACAAATTA
GAGCTTCAATTTAATTATATCAGTTATTACCCGAGTAACGAAGCATCTGTGCTTCATTTTGTAGAACAAA
AATGCAACGCGAGAGCGCTAATTTTTCAAACAAAGAATCTGAGCTGCATTTTTACAGAACAGAAATGCAA
CGCGAAAGCGCTATTTTACCAACGAAGAATCTGTGCTTCATTTTTGTAAAACAAAAATGCAACGCGAGAG
CGCTAATTTTTCAAACAAAGAATCTGAGCTGCATTTTTACAGAACAGAAATGCAACGCGAGAGCGCTATT
TTACCAACAAAGAATCTATACTTCTTTTTTGTTCTACAAAAATGCATCCCGAGAGCGCTATTTTTCTAAC
AAAGCATCTTAGATTACTTTTTTTCTCCTTTGTGCGCTCTATAATGCAGTCTCTTGATAACTTTTTGCAC
TGTAGGTCCGTTAAGGTTAGAAGAAGGCTACTTTGGTGTCTATTTTCTCTTCCATAAAAAAAGCCTGACT
CCACTTCCCGCGTTTACTGATTACTAGCGAAGCTGCGGGTGCATTTTTTCAAGATAAAGGCATCCCCGAT
TATATTCTATACCGATGTGGATTGCGCATACTTTGTGAACAGAAAGTGATAGCGTTGATGATTCTTCATT
GGTCAGAAAATTATGAACGGTTTCTTCTATTTTGTCTCTATATACTACGTATAGGAAATGTTTACATTTT
CGTATTGTTTTCGATTCACTCTATGAATAGTTCTTACTACAATTTTTTTGTCTAAAGAGTAATACTAGAG
ATAAACATAAAAAATGTAGAGGTCGAGTTTAGATGCAAGTTCAAGGAGCGAAAGGTGGATGGGTAGGTTA
TATAGGGATATAGCACAGAGATATATAGCAAAGAGATACTTTTGAGCAATGTTTGTGGAAGCGGTATTCG
CAATATTTTAGTAGCTCGTTACAGTCCGGTGCGTTTTTGGTTTTTTGAAAGTGCGTCATCAGAGCGCTTT
TGGTTTTCAAAAGCGCTCTGAAGTTCCTATACTTTCTAGCTAGAGAATAGGAACTTCCCGAGCGGCCGCG
TGTTACAAGCTTGACTCCAGCGTAACTGGACTGCAATCAACTCACTGGCTCACCTTCACGGGTGGGCCTT
TCTTCGGTAGAAAATCAAAGGATCTTCTTGAGATCCTTTTTTTCTGCGCGTAATCTGCTGCTTGCAAACA
AAAAAACCACCGCTACCAGCGGTGGTTTGTTTGCCGGATCAAGAGCTACCAACTCTTTTTCCGAGGTAAC
TGGCTTCAGCAGAGCGCAGATACCAAATACTGTTCTTCTAGTGTAGCCGTAGTTAGGCCACCACTTCAAG
AACTCTGTAGCACCGCCTACATACCTCGCTCTGCTAATCCTGTTACCAGTGGCTGCTGCCAGTGGCGATA
AGTCGTGTCTTACCGGGTTGGACTCAAGACGATAGTTACCGGATAAGGCGCAGCGGTCGGGCTGAACGGG
GGGTTCGTGCACACAGCCCAGCTTGGAGCGAACGACCTACACCGAACTGAGATACCTACAGCGTGAGCTA
TGAGAAAGCGCCACGCTTCCCGAAGGGAGAAAGGCGGACAGGTATCCGGTAAGCGGCAGGGTCGGAACAG
GAGAGCGCACGAGGGAGCTTCCAGGGGTAAACGCCTGGTATCTTTATAGTCCTGTCGGGTTTCGCCACCT
CTGACTTGAGCATCGATTTTTGTGATGCTCGTCAGGGGGGCGGAGCCTATGGAAAAACGCCAGCAACGCA
GAAAGGCCCACCCGAAGGTGAGCCAGGTGATTACATTTGGGCCCTCATCAGAGGTTTTCACCGTCATCAC
CGAAACGCGCGAGGCAGCTGCGGTAAAGCTCATCAGCGTGGTCGTGAAGCGATTCACAGATGTCTGCCTG
TTCATCCGCGTCCAGCTCGTTGAGTTTCTCCAGAAGCGTTAATGTCTGGCTTCTGATAAAGCGGGCCATG
TTAAGGGCGGTTTTTTCCTGTTTGGTCACTTACCAATGCTTAATCAGTGAGGCACCTATCTCAGCGATCT
GTCTATTTCGTTCATCCATAGTTGCCTGACTCCCCGTCGTGTAGATAACTACGATGCGGGAGGGCTTACC
ATCTGGCCCCAGTGCTGCAATGATACCGCGAGACCCACGCTCACCGGCTCCAGATTTATCAGCAATAAAC
CAGCCAGCCGGGAGGGCCGAGCGCAGAAGTGATCCTGCAACTTTATCCGCCTCCATCCAGTCTATTAATT
GTTGCCGGGAAGCTAGAGTAAGTAGTTCGCCAGTTAATAGTTTGCGCAACGTTGTTGCCATTGCTACAGG
CATCGTGGTGTCACGCTCGTCGTTTGGTATGGCTTCATTCAGCTCCGGTTCCCAACGATCAAGGCGAGTT
ACATGATCCCCCATGTTGTGCAAAAAAGCGGTTAGCTCCTTCGGTCCTCCGATCGTTGCCAGAAGTAAGT
TGGCCGCAGTGTTATCACTCATGGTTATGGCAGCACTGCATAATTCTCTTACTGTCATGCCATCCGTGAG
ATGCTTTTCTGTGACTGGTGAGTACTCAACCAAGTCATTCTGAGAATAGTGTATGCGGCGACCGAGTTGC
TCTTGCCCGGCGTCAATACGGGATAATACCGCGCCACATAGCAGAACTTTAAAAGTGCTCATCATTGGAA
AACGTTCTTCGGGGCGTAAACTCTCAAGGATCTTACCGCTGTTGAGATCCAGTTCGATGTAACCCACTCG
TGCACCCAACTGATCTTCAGCATCTTTTACTTTCACCAGCGTTTCTGGGTGAGCAAAAACAGGAAGGCAA
AATGCCGCAAAAAAGGGAATAAGGGCGACACGGAAATGTTGAATACTCATTTTAGCTTCCTTAGCTCCTG
AAAATCTCGATAACTCAAAAAATACGCCCGGTAGTGATCTTATTTCATTATGGTGAAAGTTGGAACCTCT
TACGTGCCGATCAAGTCAAAAGCCTCCGGTCGGAGGCTTTTGACTTTCTGCTATGGAGGTCA
Features (pLannotate 1.2.2; 13 found; start..end, strand, type, name):
     50..491     +  promoter       GAL1 promoter: S. cerevisiae GAL1; inducible promoter, regulated by Gal4
    506..1537    +  CDS            rep (fragment): R1AB_SARS2 - Experimental evidence at protein level: Swiss-Prot protein existence level 1. [2'-O-methyltransferase]: Methyltransferase that mediates mRNA cap 2'-O-ribose methylation to the 5'-cap structure of viral mRNAs. N7-methyl guanosine cap is a prerequisite for binding of nsp16. Therefore plays an essential role in viral mRNAs cap methylation which is essential to evade immune system. From Severe acute respiratory syndrome coronavirus 2 (2019-nCoV) (SARS-CoV-2).
   1566..1738    +  terminator     CYC1 terminator (fragment): S. cerevisiae CYC1; transcription terminator for CYC1
   1774..1950    +  promoter       URA3 promoter (fragment): S. cerevisiae URA3
   1951..2754    +  CDS            URA3: orotidine-5'-phosphate decarboxylase, required for uracil biosynthesis; S. cerevisiae URA3; yeast auxotrophic marker, counterselectable with 5-fluoroorotic acid (5-FOA)
   2837..3819    -  rep_origin     2μ ori: yeast 2μ plasmid origin of replication
   3897..3926    +  terminator     T3Te terminator: phage T3 early transcription terminator
   3948..4535    +  rep_origin     ori: high-copy-number ColE1/pMB1/pBR322/pUC origin of replication
   4547..4574    -  terminator     T7Te terminator: phage T7 early transcription terminator
   4598..4789    -  CDS            rop: Rop protein, which maintains plasmids at low copy number; rop
   4790..5650    -  CDS            AmpR: β-lactamase; bla; confers resistance to ampicillin, carbenicillin, and related antibiotics
   5651..5753    -  promoter       cat promoter: promoter of the E. coli cat gene encoding chloramphenicol acetyltransferase
   5754..5785    -  terminator     tonB terminator: bidirectional E. coli tonB-P14 transcription terminator
