[The description below was written by a language model from this plasmid's Addgene catalogue record and pLannotate feature annotations shown in this document.]
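Description:
pGBW-m4046646 is an E. coli–S. cerevisiae shuttle plasmid for galactose-inducible expression of the SARS-CoV-2 endoRNAse in budding yeast. In bacteria it replicates from a high-copy ColE1/pUC-type origin and is selected with ampicillin. The β-lactamase gene is annotated as being driven by a cat promoter. The bacterial module is insulated by short phage T3 and T7 early terminators and a tonB terminator. A rop coding sequence is also annotated next to AmpR, although the catalogue lists the plasmid as high copy. In yeast, the 2μ origin supports episomal multicopy maintenance. URA3, under its own promoter, complements uracil auxotrophy and can be counterselected with 5-fluoroorotic acid.

The payload is a wild-type insert of roughly 1 kb made by gene synthesis, corresponding to the endoRNAse segment of the viral ORF1ab replicase polyprotein. It sits between the GAL1 promoter and a CYC1 terminator fragment, so transcription is controlled by Gal4 and switched on by galactose. The automated annotation identifies this open reading frame only as a fragment of the SARS-CoV-2 replicase polyprotein. The 2'-O-methyltransferase text attached to that hit is generic polyprotein description rather than a statement about this insert, which the depositor records as the endoRNAse. Listing S. cerevisiae alongside the virus as a species may reflect the expression host, but the record does not state whether the sequence was codon-optimised. No epitope or purification tags are annotated.

The plasmid is suited to producing or functionally studying the viral endoribonuclease in yeast. The depositor notes that the sequencing used for quality control may not cover the entire plasmid. The sequenced record (about 5.8 kb) is also somewhat longer than the sum of the stated backbone and insert sizes.
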