Addgene plasmid #149196: pGBW-m4046646
Purpose: Yeast Expression plasmid for SARS-CoV-2 endoRNAse
Depositing lab: Ginkgo Bioworks & Benjie Chen. Depositing organization: Ginkgo Bioworks.
Backbone
  Vector backbone: AmpR; 2u URA3
  Backbone size w/o insert (bp): 4078
  Vector type: Yeast Expression
  Selectable markers: URA3
Growth in bacteria
  Bacterial resistance: Ampicillin, 100 μg/mL
  Growth temperature: 37°C
  Growth strain: DH5alpha
  Copy number: High Copy
Gene/Insert
  Gene/Insert name: SARS-CoV-2 endoRNAse
  Species: S. cerevisiae (budding yeast); Severe acute respiratory syndrome coronavirus 2
  Insert size (bp): 1031
  Mutation: wt
  Entrez Gene: ORF1ab (a.k.a. GU280_gp01)
  Promoter: pGAL1
  Cloning method: Unknown
Resource information
  A portion of this plasmid was derived from a plasmid made by: GinkgoBioworks
Depositor comments: NCBI Reference Sequence: YP_009725310.1. Created by gene synthesis with Not1 site. NGS used for QC was performed by Ginkgo and may not fully cover the entire plasmid.
How to cite: pGBW-m4046646 was a gift from Ginkgo Bioworks & Benjie Chen (Addgene plasmid # 149196 ; http://n2t.net/addgene:149196 ; RRID:Addgene_149196)
